Addgene plasmid #222919: pX330_DAZL_cterm2
Purpose: Cas9/sgRNA plasmid for targeting DAZL
Depositing lab: George Church. Depositing organization: Harvard Medical School. Publication: Rapid Human Oogonia-like Cell Specification via Combinatorial Transcription Factor-Directed Differentiation. Pierson Smela M, Kramme CC, Fortuna PRJ, Wolf B, Srikar Kavirayuni V, Adams J, Ma C, Velychko S, Widocki U, Goel S, Chen T, Vincoff S, Dong E, Kohman RE, Kobayashi M, Shioda T, Church GM, Chatterjee P. bioRxiv 2022.07.11.499564 10.1101/2022.07.11.499564.
Backbone
  Vector backbone: pX330
  Vector type: CRISPR
Growth in bacteria
  Bacterial resistance: Ampicillin, 100 μg/mL
  Growth temperature: 37°C
  Growth strain: NEB Stable
  Copy number: High Copy
Gene/Insert
  Gene/Insert name: Cas9, DAZL sgRNA 2
  gRNA/shRNA sequence: ATGTAACTAGATAAGCCAGG
  Species: H. sapiens (human), Synthetic
  Entrez Gene: DAZL (a.k.a. DAZH, DAZL1, DAZLA, SPGYLA)
  Cloning method: Golden Gate
Terms and licenses: Academic/Nonprofit Terms; Industry Terms: Not Available to Industry
Depositor comments: Please visit https://doi.org/10.1101/2022.07.11.499564 for bioRxiv preprint
How to cite: pX330_DAZL_cterm2 was a gift from George Church (Addgene plasmid # 222919 ; http://n2t.net/addgene:222919 ; RRID:Addgene_222919)
