[The description below was written by a language model from this plasmid's Addgene catalogue record and pLannotate feature annotations shown in this document.]
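Description:
pX330_DAZL_cterm2 is an all-in-one CRISPR/Cas9 expression plasmid built on the pX330 backbone, designed to cut the human DAZL gene in mammalian cells. It is propagated in E. coli as a high-copy plasmid through a ColE1/pUC-type origin and selected with ampicillin via the β-lactamase (AmpR) cassette. An f1 phage origin is also present, along with short annotated fragments of the pBR322 bom and rop regions that are backbone remnants. A single AAV2 inverted terminal repeat is annotated downstream of the Cas9 cassette. With only one ITR detected, the record does not indicate that the plasmid is meant for AAV packaging, and transfection-type delivery is the more likely route.

The payload consists of two expression units. A human U6 RNA polymerase III promoter drives a single guide RNA made of a 20-nt DAZL-targeting spacer, inserted by Golden Gate cloning, fused to the Streptococcus pyogenes gRNA scaffold. A second partial scaffold fragment is annotated just downstream. A hybrid promoter combining the CMV enhancer, the chicken β-actin promoter and a hybrid intron drives S. pyogenes Cas9. The annotation tool splits the coding sequence into contiguous N- and C-terminal portions, which together form one continuous open reading frame. This frame ends in a nucleoplasmin bipartite nuclear localization signal and is followed by the bovine growth hormone polyadenylation signal.

The name marks this as the second guide directed at the C-terminal end of DAZL, which would suit knock-in or tagging at that position, although the record states only that the plasmid targets DAZL. It was deposited with work on transcription factor-directed differentiation of human cells into oogonia-like cells, where DAZL is a germ cell gene.
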