Features (pLannotate 1.2.2; 18 found; start..end, strand, type, name):
      1..241     +  promoter       U6 promoter: RNA polymerase III promoter for human U6 snRNA
    271..346     +  misc_RNA       gRNA scaffold: guide RNA scaffold for the Streptococcus pyogenes CRISPR/Cas9 system
    353..396     +  misc_RNA       gRNA scaffold (fragment): guide RNA scaffold for the Streptococcus pyogenes CRISPR/Cas9 system
    443..728     +  enhancer       CMV enhancer: human cytomegalovirus immediate early enhancer; contains an 18-bp deletion relative to the standard CMV enhancer
    730..1003    +  promoter       chicken β-actin promoter: No description available
   1004..1231    +  intron         hybrid intron: hybrid between chicken β-actin (CBA) and minute virus of mice (MMV) introns (Gray et al., 2011)
   1369..2970    +  CDS            Cas9(N): N-terminal portion of Streptococcus pyogenes Cas9 (Zetsche et al., 2015)
   2971..5469    +  CDS            Cas9(C): C-terminal portion of Streptococcus pyogenes Cas9 (Zetsche et al., 2015)
   5470..5517    +  CDS            nucleoplasmin NLS: bipartite nuclear localization signal from nucleoplasmin
   5551..5662    +  polyA_signal   bGH poly(A) signal: bovine growth hormone polyadenylation signal
   5767..5907    +  repeat_region  AAV2 ITR: inverted terminal repeat of adeno-associated virus serotype 2 inverted
   5912..5963    -  misc_feature   bom (fragment): basis of mobility region from pBR322
   5982..6437    +  rep_origin     f1 ori (sequence partly withheld): f1 bacteriophage origin of replication; arrow indicates direction of (+) strand synthesis
   6438..6487    -  misc_feature   bom (fragment): basis of mobility region from pBR322
   6589..6624    -  CDS            rop (fragment): Rop protein, which maintains plasmids at low copy number; rop
   6719..6823    +  promoter       AmpR promoter: bla
   6824..7684    +  CDS            AmpR: β-lactamase; bla; confers resistance to ampicillin, carbenicillin, and related antibiotics
   7855..8443    +  rep_origin     ori: high-copy-number ColE1/pMB1/pBR322/pUC origin of replication
>Addgene plasmid #222919 | pX330_DAZL_cterm2 | addgene full sequence | sequence record 441036 | Addgene NGS Result
GAGGGCCTATTTCCCATGATTCCTTCATATTTGCATATACGATACAAGGCTGTTAGAGAGATAATTGGAA
TTAATTTGACTGTAAACACAAAGATATTAGTACAAAATACGTGACGTAGAAAGTAATAATTTCTTGGGTA
GTTTGCAGTTTTAAAATTATGTTTTAAAATGGACTATCATATGCTTACCGTAACTTGAAAGTATTTCGAT
TTCTTGGCTTTATATATCTTGTGGAAAGGACGAAACACCGATGTAACTAGATAAGCCAGGGTTTTAGAGC
TAGAAATAGCAAGTTAAAATAAGGCTAGTCCGTTATCAACTTGAAAAAGTGGCACCGAGTCGGTGCTTTT
TTGTTTTAGAGCTAGAAATAGCAAGTTAAAATAAGGCTAGTCCGTTTTTAGCGCGTGCGCCAATTCTGCA
GACAAATGGCTCTAGAGGTACCCGTTACATAACTTACGGTAAATGGCCCGCCTGGCTGACCGCCCAACGA
CCCCCGCCCATTGACGTCAATAGTAACGCCAATAGGGACTTTCCATTGACGTCAATGGGTGGAGTATTTA
CGGTAAACTGCCCACTTGGCAGTACATCAAGTGTATCATATGCCAAGTACGCCCCCTATTGACGTCAATG
ACGGTAAATGGCCCGCCTGGCATTGTGCCCAGTACATGACCTTATGGGACTTTCCTACTTGGCAGTACAT
CTACGTATTAGTCATCGCTATTACCATGGTCGAGGTGAGCCCCACGTTCTGCTTCACTCTCCCCATCTCC
CCCCCCTCCCCACCCCCAATTTTGTATTTATTTATTTTTTAATTATTTTGTGCAGCGATGGGGGCGGGGG
GGGGGGGCGCGCGCCAGGCGGGGCGGGGCGGGGCGAGGGGCGGGGCGGGGCGAGGCGGAGAGGTGCGGCG
GCAGCCAATCAGAGCGGCGCGCTCCGAAAGTTTCCTTTTATGGCGAGGCGGCGGCGGCGGCGGCCCTATA
AAAAGCGAAGCGCGCGGCGGGCGGGAGTCGCTGCGCGCTGCCTTCGCCCCGTGCCCCGCTCCGCCGCCGC
CTCGCGCCGCCCGCCCCGGCTCTGACTGACCGCGTTACTCCCACAGGTGAGCGGGCGGGACGGCCCTTCT
CCTCCGGGCTGTAATTAGCTGAGCAAGAGGTAAGGGTTTAAGGGATGGTTGGTTGGTGGGGTATTAATGT
TTAATTACCTGGAGCACCTGCCTGAAATCACTTTTTTTCAGGTTGGACCGGTGCCACCATGGACTATAAG
GACCACGACGGAGACTACAAGGATCATGATATTGATTACAAAGACGATGACGATAAGATGGCCCCAAAGA
AGAAGCGGAAGGTCGGTATCCACGGAGTCCCAGCAGCCGACAAGAAGTACAGCATCGGCCTGGACATCGG
CACCAACTCTGTGGGCTGGGCCGTGATCACCGACGAGTACAAGGTGCCCAGCAAGAAATTCAAGGTGCTG
GGCAACACCGACCGGCACAGCATCAAGAAGAACCTGATCGGAGCCCTGCTGTTCGACAGCGGCGAAACAG
CCGAGGCCACCCGGCTGAAGAGAACCGCCAGAAGAAGATACACCAGACGGAAGAACCGGATCTGCTATCT
GCAAGAGATCTTCAGCAACGAGATGGCCAAGGTGGACGACAGCTTCTTCCACAGACTGGAAGAGTCCTTC
CTGGTGGAAGAGGATAAGAAGCACGAGCGGCACCCCATCTTCGGCAACATCGTGGACGAGGTGGCCTACC
ACGAGAAGTACCCCACCATCTACCACCTGAGAAAGAAACTGGTGGACAGCACCGACAAGGCCGACCTGCG
GCTGATCTATCTGGCCCTGGCCCACATGATCAAGTTCCGGGGCCACTTCCTGATCGAGGGCGACCTGAAC
CCCGACAACAGCGACGTGGACAAGCTGTTCATCCAGCTGGTGCAGACCTACAACCAGCTGTTCGAGGAAA
ACCCCATCAACGCCAGCGGCGTGGACGCCAAGGCCATCCTGTCTGCCAGACTGAGCAAGAGCAGACGGCT
GGAAAATCTGATCGCCCAGCTGCCCGGCGAGAAGAAGAATGGCCTGTTCGGAAACCTGATTGCCCTGAGC
CTGGGCCTGACCCCCAACTTCAAGAGCAACTTCGACCTGGCCGAGGATGCCAAACTGCAGCTGAGCAAGG
ACACCTACGACGACGACCTGGACAACCTGCTGGCCCAGATCGGCGACCAGTACGCCGACCTGTTTCTGGC
CGCCAAGAACCTGTCCGACGCCATCCTGCTGAGCGACATCCTGAGAGTGAACACCGAGATCACCAAGGCC
CCCCTGAGCGCCTCTATGATCAAGAGATACGACGAGCACCACCAGGACCTGACCCTGCTGAAAGCTCTCG
TGCGGCAGCAGCTGCCTGAGAAGTACAAAGAGATTTTCTTCGACCAGAGCAAGAACGGCTACGCCGGCTA
CATTGACGGCGGAGCCAGCCAGGAAGAGTTCTACAAGTTCATCAAGCCCATCCTGGAAAAGATGGACGGC
ACCGAGGAACTGCTCGTGAAGCTGAACAGAGAGGACCTGCTGCGGAAGCAGCGGACCTTCGACAACGGCA
GCATCCCCCACCAGATCCACCTGGGAGAGCTGCACGCCATTCTGCGGCGGCAGGAAGATTTTTACCCATT
CCTGAAGGACAACCGGGAAAAGATCGAGAAGATCCTGACCTTCCGCATCCCCTACTACGTGGGCCCTCTG
GCCAGGGGAAACAGCAGATTCGCCTGGATGACCAGAAAGAGCGAGGAAACCATCACCCCCTGGAACTTCG
AGGAAGTGGTGGACAAGGGCGCTTCCGCCCAGAGCTTCATCGAGCGGATGACCAACTTCGATAAGAACCT
GCCCAACGAGAAGGTGCTGCCCAAGCACAGCCTGCTGTACGAGTACTTCACCGTGTATAACGAGCTGACC
AAAGTGAAATACGTGACCGAGGGAATGAGAAAGCCCGCCTTCCTGAGCGGCGAGCAGAAAAAGGCCATCG
TGGACCTGCTGTTCAAGACCAACCGGAAAGTGACCGTGAAGCAGCTGAAAGAGGACTACTTCAAGAAAAT
CGAGTGCTTCGACTCCGTGGAAATCTCCGGCGTGGAAGATCGGTTCAACGCCTCCCTGGGCACATACCAC
GATCTGCTGAAAATTATCAAGGACAAGGACTTCCTGGACAATGAGGAAAACGAGGACATTCTGGAAGATA
TCGTGCTGACCCTGACACTGTTTGAGGACAGAGAGATGATCGAGGAACGGCTGAAAACCTATGCCCACCT
GTTCGACGACAAAGTGATGAAGCAGCTGAAGCGGCGGAGATACACCGGCTGGGGCAGGCTGAGCCGGAAG
CTGATCAACGGCATCCGGGACAAGCAGTCCGGCAAGACAATCCTGGATTTCCTGAAGTCCGACGGCTTCG
CCAACAGAAACTTCATGCAGCTGATCCACGACGACAGCCTGACCTTTAAAGAGGACATCCAGAAAGCCCA
GGTGTCCGGCCAGGGCGATAGCCTGCACGAGCACATTGCCAATCTGGCCGGCAGCCCCGCCATTAAGAAG
GGCATCCTGCAGACAGTGAAGGTGGTGGACGAGCTCGTGAAAGTGATGGGCCGGCACAAGCCCGAGAACA
TCGTGATCGAAATGGCCAGAGAGAACCAGACCACCCAGAAGGGACAGAAGAACAGCCGCGAGAGAATGAA
GCGGATCGAAGAGGGCATCAAAGAGCTGGGCAGCCAGATCCTGAAAGAACACCCCGTGGAAAACACCCAG
CTGCAGAACGAGAAGCTGTACCTGTACTACCTGCAGAATGGGCGGGATATGTACGTGGACCAGGAACTGG
ACATCAACCGGCTGTCCGACTACGATGTGGACCATATCGTGCCTCAGAGCTTTCTGAAGGACGACTCCAT
CGACAACAAGGTGCTGACCAGAAGCGACAAGAACCGGGGCAAGAGCGACAACGTGCCCTCCGAAGAGGTC
GTGAAGAAGATGAAGAACTACTGGCGGCAGCTGCTGAACGCCAAGCTGATTACCCAGAGAAAGTTCGACA
ATCTGACCAAGGCCGAGAGAGGCGGCCTGAGCGAACTGGATAAGGCCGGCTTCATCAAGAGACAGCTGGT
GGAAACCCGGCAGATCACAAAGCACGTGGCACAGATCCTGGACTCCCGGATGAACACTAAGTACGACGAG
AATGACAAGCTGATCCGGGAAGTGAAAGTGATCACCCTGAAGTCCAAGCTGGTGTCCGATTTCCGGAAGG
ATTTCCAGTTTTACAAAGTGCGCGAGATCAACAACTACCACCACGCCCACGACGCCTACCTGAACGCCGT
CGTGGGAACCGCCCTGATCAAAAAGTACCCTAAGCTGGAAAGCGAGTTCGTGTACGGCGACTACAAGGTG
TACGACGTGCGGAAGATGATCGCCAAGAGCGAGCAGGAAATCGGCAAGGCTACCGCCAAGTACTTCTTCT
ACAGCAACATCATGAACTTTTTCAAGACCGAGATTACCCTGGCCAACGGCGAGATCCGGAAGCGGCCTCT
GATCGAGACAAACGGCGAAACCGGGGAGATCGTGTGGGATAAGGGCCGGGATTTTGCCACCGTGCGGAAA
GTGCTGAGCATGCCCCAAGTGAATATCGTGAAAAAGACCGAGGTGCAGACAGGCGGCTTCAGCAAAGAGT
CTATCCTGCCCAAGAGGAACAGCGATAAGCTGATCGCCAGAAAGAAGGACTGGGACCCTAAGAAGTACGG
CGGCTTCGACAGCCCCACCGTGGCCTATTCTGTGCTGGTGGTGGCCAAAGTGGAAAAGGGCAAGTCCAAG
AAACTGAAGAGTGTGAAAGAGCTGCTGGGGATCACCATCATGGAAAGAAGCAGCTTCGAGAAGAATCCCA
TCGACTTTCTGGAAGCCAAGGGCTACAAAGAAGTGAAAAAGGACCTGATCATCAAGCTGCCTAAGTACTC
CCTGTTCGAGCTGGAAAACGGCCGGAAGAGAATGCTGGCCTCTGCCGGCGAACTGCAGAAGGGAAACGAA
CTGGCCCTGCCCTCCAAATATGTGAACTTCCTGTACCTGGCCAGCCACTATGAGAAGCTGAAGGGCTCCC
CCGAGGATAATGAGCAGAAACAGCTGTTTGTGGAACAGCACAAGCACTACCTGGACGAGATCATCGAGCA
GATCAGCGAGTTCTCCAAGAGAGTGATCCTGGCCGACGCTAATCTGGACAAAGTGCTGTCCGCCTACAAC
AAGCACCGGGATAAGCCCATCAGAGAGCAGGCCGAGAATATCATCCACCTGTTTACCCTGACCAATCTGG
GAGCCCCTGCCGCCTTCAAGTACTTTGACACCACCATCGACCGGAAGAGGTACACCAGCACCAAAGAGGT
GCTGGACGCCACCCTGATCCACCAGAGCATCACCGGCCTGTACGAGACACGGATCGACCTGTCTCAGCTG
GGAGGCGACAAAAGGCCGGCGGCCACGAAAAAGGCCGGCCAGGCAAAAAAGAAAAAGTAAGAATTCCTAG
AGCTCGCTGATCAGCCTCGACTGTGCCTTCTAGTTGCCAGCCATCTGTTGTTTGCCCCTCCCCCGTGCCT
TCCTTGACCCTGGAAGGTGCCACTCCCACTGTCCTTTCCTAATAAAATGAGGAAATTGCATCGCATTGTC
TGAGTAGGTGTCATTCTATTCTGGGGGGTGGGGTGGGGCAGGACAGCAAGGGGGAGGATTGGGAAGAGAA
TAGCAGGCATGCTGGGGAGCGGCCGCAGGAACCCCTAGTGATGGAGTTGGCCACTCCCTCTCTGCGCGCT
CGCTCGCTCACTGAGGCCGGGCGACCAAAGGTCGCCCGACGCCCGGGCTTTGCCCGGGCGGCCTCAGTGA
GCGAGCGAGCGCGCAGCTGCCTGCAGGGGCGCCTGATGCGGTATTTTCTCCTTACGCATCTGTGCGGTAT
TTCACACCGCATA
[95 nt withheld, positions 5964-6058]
T
[46 nt withheld, positions 6060-6105]
C
[141 nt withheld, positions 6107-6247]
CCTTTGACGTTGGAGTCCACGTTCTTT
[37 nt withheld, positions 6275-6311]
ACTCTATCTCGGGCTATTCTTTTGATTTATAAGGGATTTTGCCGATTTCGGTCTATTGGTTAAAAAATGA
GCTGATTTAACAAAAATTTAACGCGAATTTTAACAAAATATTAACGTTTACAATTTTATGGTGCACTCTC
AGTACAATCTGCTCTGATGCCGCATAGTTAAGCCAGCCCCGACACCCGCCAACACCCGCTGACGCGCCCT
GACGGGCTTGTCTGCTCCCGGCATCCGCTTACAGACAAGCTGTGACCGTCTCCGGGAGCTGCATGTGTCA
GAGGTTTTCACCGTCATCACCGAAACGCGCGAGACGAAAGGGCCTCGTGATACGCCTATTTTTATAGGTT
AATGTCATGATAATAATGGTTTCTTAGACGTCAGGTGGCACTTTTCGGGGAAATGTGCGCGGAACCCCTA
TTTGTTTATTTTTCTAAATACATTCAAATATGTATCCGCTCATGAGACAATAACCCTGATAAATGCTTCA
ATAATATTGAAAAAGGAAGAGTATGAGTATTCAACATTTCCGTGTCGCCCTTATTCCCTTTTTTGCGGCA
TTTTGCCTTCCTGTTTTTGCTCACCCAGAAACGCTGGTGAAAGTAAAAGATGCTGAAGATCAGTTGGGTG
CACGAGTGGGTTACATCGAACTGGATCTCAACAGCGGTAAGATCCTTGAGAGTTTTCGCCCCGAAGAACG
TTTTCCAATGATGAGCACTTTTAAAGTTCTGCTATGTGGCGCGGTATTATCCCGTATTGACGCCGGGCAA
GAGCAACTCGGTCGCCGCATACACTATTCTCAGAATGACTTGGTTGAGTACTCACCAGTCACAGAAAAGC
ATCTTACGGATGGCATGACAGTAAGAGAATTATGCAGTGCTGCCATAACCATGAGTGATAACACTGCGGC
CAACTTACTTCTGACAACGATCGGAGGACCGAAGGAGCTAACCGCTTTTTTGCACAACATGGGGGATCAT
GTAACTCGCCTTGATCGTTGGGAACCGGAGCTGAATGAAGCCATACCAAACGACGAGCGTGACACCACGA
TGCCTGTAGCAATGGCAACAACGTTGCGCAAACTATTAACTGGCGAACTACTTACTCTAGCTTCCCGGCA
ACAATTAATAGACTGGATGGAGGCGGATAAAGTTGCAGGACCACTTCTGCGCTCGGCCCTTCCGGCTGGC
TGGTTTATTGCTGATAAATCTGGAGCCGGTGAGCGTGGAAGCCGCGGTATCATTGCAGCACTGGGGCCAG
ATGGTAAGCCCTCCCGTATCGTAGTTATCTACACGACGGGGAGTCAGGCAACTATGGATGAACGAAATAG
ACAGATCGCTGAGATAGGTGCCTCACTGATTAAGCATTGGTAACTGTCAGACCAAGTTTACTCATATATA
CTTTAGATTGATTTAAAACTTCATTTTTAATTTAAAAGGATCTAGGTGAAGATCCTTTTTGATAATCTCA
TGACCAAAATCCCTTAACGTGAGTTTTCGTTCCACTGAGCGTCAGACCCCGTAGAAAAGATCAAAGGATC
TTCTTGAGATCCTTTTTTTCTGCGCGTAATCTGCTGCTTGCAAACAAAAAAACCACCGCTACCAGCGGTG
GTTTGTTTGCCGGATCAAGAGCTACCAACTCTTTTTCCGAAGGTAACTGGCTTCAGCAGAGCGCAGATAC
CAAATACTGTTCTTCTAGTGTAGCCGTAGTTAGGCCACCACTTCAAGAACTCTGTAGCACCGCCTACATA
CCTCGCTCTGCTAATCCTGTTACCAGTGGCTGCTGCCAGTGGCGATAAGTCGTGTCTTACCGGGTTGGAC
TCAAGACGATAGTTACCGGATAAGGCGCAGCGGTCGGGCTGAACGGGGGGTTCGTGCACACAGCCCAGCT
TGGAGCGAACGACCTACACCGAACTGAGATACCTACAGCGTGAGCTATGAGAAAGCGCCACGCTTCCCGA
AGGGAGAAAGGCGGACAGGTATCCGGTAAGCGGCAGGGTCGGAACAGGAGAGCGCACGAGGGAGCTTCCA
GGGGGAAACGCCTGGTATCTTTATAGTCCTGTCGGGTTTCGCCACCTCTGACTTGAGCGTCGATTTTTGT
GATGCTCGTCAGGGGGGCGGAGCCTATGGAAAAACGCCAGCAACGCGGCCTTTTTACGGTTCCTGGCCTT
TTGCTGGCCTTTTGCTCACATGT
